Addgene plasmid #215116: SS-Cyclin D3
Purpose: Expresses SS-Cyclin D3 in mammalian cells.
Depositing lab: Michele Pagano. Depositing organization: NYU Grossman School of Medicine. Publication: CDK-independent role of D-type cyclins in regulating DNA mismatch repair. Rona G, Miwatani-Minter B, Zhang Q, Goldberg HV, Kerzhnerman MA, Howard JB, Simoneschi D, Lane E, Hobbs JW, Sassani E, Wang AA, Keegan S, Laverty DJ, Piett CG, Pongor LS, Xu ML, Andrade J, Thomas A, Sicinski P, Askenazi M, Ueberheide B, Fenyo D, Nagel ZD, Pagano M. Mol Cell. 2024 Feb 29:S1097-2765(24)00129-1. doi: 10.1016/j.molcel.2024.02.010. PubMed 38458201.
Backbone
  Vector backbone: pcDNA 3.1
  Vector type: Mammalian Expression
  Selectable markers: Neomycin (select with G418)
Growth in bacteria
  Bacterial resistance: Ampicillin, 100 μg/mL
  Growth temperature: 37°C
  Growth strain: DH5alpha
  Copy number: High Copy
Gene/Insert
  Gene/Insert name: CCND3
  Species: H. sapiens (human)
  Entrez Gene: CCND3
  Promoter: CMV
  Tag / fusion protein: SS (STREP-STREP) (N terminal on insert)
  Cloning method: Unknown
  Sequencing primers: 5′ CMV; 3′ BGHR
Terms and licenses: Academic/Nonprofit Terms; Industry Terms: Not Available to Industry
How to cite: SS-Cyclin D3 was a gift from Michele Pagano (Addgene plasmid # 215116 ; http://n2t.net/addgene:215116 ; RRID:Addgene_215116)
