[The description below was written by a language model from this plasmid's Addgene catalogue record and pLannotate feature annotations shown in this document.]
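Description:
SS-Cyclin D3 is a mammalian expression plasmid built on the pcDNA 3.1 backbone that drives production of human cyclin D3 (CCND3) carrying an N-terminal tandem Strep tag (STREP-STREP, abbreviated SS). The sequenced plasmid is about 6.4 kb. In bacteria it is maintained at high copy through a ColE1/pUC-type origin and selected with ampicillin via the β-lactamase gene and its native promoter. An f1 phage origin is also present, along with short lac promoter/operator and lacI remnants and a bom fragment that are typical backbone leftovers rather than functional parts of the design.

The expression cassette consists of the human cytomegalovirus immediate-early enhancer and promoter, followed by a T7 promoter, the tag region, the CCND3 coding sequence and the bovine growth hormone polyadenylation signal. The automated annotation flags only one partial Strep-Tag II match just upstream of CCND3, whereas the catalogue entry describes a double Strep tag; the second copy may simply not have been called. A brief hit to a truncated HIV-1 LTR next to the CMV promoter is a short fragment and does not indicate a lentiviral vector. A separate SV40 early promoter drives the neomycin phosphotransferase gene, terminated by the SV40 poly(A) signal, allowing G418 selection of stably transfected cells.

Cyclin D3 is the regulatory partner of CDK4 in the complex that phosphorylates RB family proteins at the G1/S transition. The Strep tag binds Strep-Tactin, so the construct is suited to transient or stable expression followed by affinity purification or detection of cyclin D3 and its interacting proteins. It was deposited with a study of a CDK-independent role of D-type cyclins in DNA mismatch repair.
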