Features (pLannotate 1.2.2; 21 found; start..end, strand, type, name):
     28..80      -  misc_feature   bom (fragment): basis of mobility region from pBR322
    235..614     +  enhancer       CMV enhancer: human cytomegalovirus immediate early enhancer
    615..818     +  promoter       CMV promoter: human cytomegalovirus (CMV) immediate early promoter
    814..847     +  LTR            5' LTR (truncated) (fragment): truncated 5' long terminal repeat (LTR) from HIV-1
    863..881     +  promoter       T7 promoter: promoter for bacteriophage T7 RNA polymerase
    998..1017    +  CDS            Strep-Tag II (fragment): peptide that binds Strep-Tactin®, an engineered form of streptavidin
   1040..1912    +  CDS            CCND3: CCND3_HUMAN - Experimental evidence at protein level: Swiss-Prot protein existence level 1. Regulatory component of the cyclin D3-CDK4 (DC) complex that phosphorylates and inhibits members of the retinoblastoma (RB) protein family including RB1 and regulates the cell-cycle during G(1)/S transition. Phosphorylation of RB1 allows dissociation of the transcription factor E2F from the RB/E2F complex and the subsequent transcription of E2F target genes which are responsible for the progression through the G(1) phase. Hypophosphorylates RB1 in early G(1) phase. Cyclin D-CDK4 complexes are major inte
   1959..2183    +  polyA_signal   bGH poly(A) signal: bovine growth hormone polyadenylation signal
   2187..2208    +  promoter       SV40 promoter (fragment): SV40 enhancer and early promoter
   2229..2657    +  rep_origin     f1 ori (sequence partly withheld): f1 bacteriophage origin of replication; arrow indicates direction of (+) strand synthesis
   2671..3000    +  promoter       SV40 promoter: SV40 enhancer and early promoter
   3067..3858    +  CDS            neo: KKA2_KLEPN - Also known as kan, nptII. Experimental evidence at protein level: Swiss-Prot protein existence level 1. Resistance to kanamycin, neomycin, paromomycin, ribostamycin, butirosin and gentamicin B. From Klebsiella pneumoniae.
   3882..4040    +  CDS            ble (fragment): BLE_KLEPN - Experimental evidence at protein level: Swiss-Prot protein existence level 1. Binding protein with a strong affinity to the bleomycin family of antibiotics. Binds to CL990; an antimitotic-antibiotic compound. From Klebsiella pneumoniae.
   4035..4156    +  polyA_signal   SV40 poly(A) signal: SV40 polyadenylation signal
   4229..4245    -  protein_bind   lac operator: The lac repressor binds to the lac operator to inhibit transcription in E. coli. This inhibition can be relieved by adding lactose or isopropyl-β-D-thiogalactopyranoside (IPTG). lac repressor encoded by lacI
   4253..4283    -  promoter       lac promoter: promoter for the E. coli lac operon
   4298..4319    -  protein_bind   CAP binding site: CAP binding activates transcription in the presence of cAMP. E. coli catabolite activator protein
   4332..4424    -  CDS            lacI (fragment): lac repressor; lacI; The lac repressor binds to the lac operator to inhibit transcription in E. coli. This inhibition can be relieved by adding lactose or isopropyl-β-D-thiogalactopyranoside (IPTG).
   4607..5195    -  rep_origin     ori: high-copy-number ColE1/pMB1/pBR322/pUC origin of replication
   5366..6226    -  CDS            AmpR: β-lactamase; bla; confers resistance to ampicillin, carbenicillin, and related antibiotics
   6227..6331    -  promoter       AmpR promoter: bla
>Addgene plasmid #215116 | SS-Cyclin D3 | addgene full sequence | sequence record 427404 | Addgene NGS Result
GACGGATCGGGAGATCTCCCGATCCCCTATGGTGCACTCTCAGTACAATCTGCTCTGATGCCGCATAGTT
AAGCCAGTATCTGCTCCCTGCTTGTGTGTTGGAGGTCGCTGAGTAGTGCGCGAGCAAAATTTAAGCTACA
ACAAGGCAAGGCTTGACCGACAATTGCATGAAGAATCTGCTTAGGGTTAGGCGTTTTGCGCTGCTTCGCG
ATGTACGGGCCAGATATACGCGTTGACATTGATTATTGACTAGTTATTAATAGTAATCAATTACGGGGTC
ATTAGTTCATAGCCCATATATGGAGTTCCGCGTTACATAACTTACGGTAAATGGCCCGCCTGGCTGACCG
CCCAACGACCCCCGCCCATTGACGTCAATAATGACGTATGTTCCCATAGTAACGCCAATAGGGACTTTCC
ATTGACGTCAATGGGTGGAGTATTTACGGTAAACTGCCCACTTGGCAGTACATCAAGTGTATCATATGCC
AAGTACGCCCCCTATTGACGTCAATGACGGTAAATGGCCCGCCTGGCATTATGCCCAGTACATGACCTTA
TGGGACTTTCCTACTTGGCAGTACATCTACGTATTAGTCATCGCTATTACCATGGTGATGCGGTTTTGGC
AGTACATCAATGGGCGTGGATAGCGGTTTGACTCACGGGGATTTCCAAGTCTCCACCCCATTGACGTCAA
TGGGAGTTTGTTTTGGCACCAAAATCAACGGGACTTTCCAAAATGTCGTAACAACTCCGCCCCATTGACG
CAAATGGGCGGTAGGCGTGTACGGTGGGAGGTCTATATAAGCAGAGCTCTCTGGCTAACTAGAGAACCCA
CTGCTTACTGGCTTATCGAAATTAATACGACTCACTATAGGGAGACCCAAGCTGGCTAGCGTTTAAACTT
AAGCTTACCATGGGGTCGGCCGCCAGCTGGAGCCACCCTCAGTTCGAGAAGGGAGGAGGAAGCGGCGGAG
GCAGCGGAGGAGGAAGCTGGAGCCACCCGCAGTTCGAGAAAGGAGCTGGATCCAGCAGCGAGCTGCTGTG
TTGCGAAGGCACCCGGCACGCGCCCCGGGCCGGGCCGGACCCGCGGCTGCTGGGGGACCAGCGTGTCCTG
CAGAGCCTGCTCCGCCTGGAGGAGCGCTACGTACCCCGCGCCTCCTACTTCCAGTGCGTGCAGCGGGAGA
TCAAGCCGCACATGCGGAAGATGCTGGCTTACTGGATGCTGGAGGTATGTGAGGAGCAGCGCTGTGAGGA
GGAAGTCTTCCCCCTGGCCATGAACTACCTGGATCGCTACCTGTCTTGCGTCCCCACCCGAAAGGCGCAG
TTGCAGCTCCTGGGTGCGGTCTGCATGCTGCTGGCCTCCAAGCTGCGCGAGACCACGCCCCTGACCATCG
AAAAACTGTGCATCTACACCGACCACGCTGTCTCTCCCCGCCAGTTGCGGGACTGGGAGGTGCTGGTCCT
AGGGAAGCTCAAGTGGGACCTGGCTGCTGTGATTGCACATGATTTCCTGGCCTTCATTCTGCACCGGCTC
TCTCTGCCCCGTGACCGACAGGCCTTGGTCAAAAAGCATGCCCAGACCTTTTTGGCCCTCTGTGCTACAG
ATTATACCTTTGCCATGTACCCGCCATCCATGATCGCCACGGGCAGCATTGGGGCTGCAGTGCAAGGCCT
GGGTGCCTGCTCCATGTCCGGGGATGAGCTCACAGAGCTGCTGGCAGGGATCACTGGCACTGAAGTGGAC
TGCCTGCGGGCCTGTCAGGAGCAGATCGAAGCTGCACTCAGGGAGAGCCTCAGGGAAGCCGCTCAGACCA
GCTCCAGCCCAGCGCCCAAAGCCCCCCGGGGCTCCAGCAGCCAAGGGCCCAGCCAGACCAGCACTCCTAC
AGATGTCACAGCCATACACCTGTAGCTCGAGTCTAGAGGGCCCGTTTAAACCCGCTGATCAGCCTCGACT
GTGCCTTCTAGTTGCCAGCCATCTGTTGTTTGCCCCTCCCCCGTGCCTTCCTTGACCCTGGAAGGTGCCA
CTCCCACTGTCCTTTCCTAATAAAATGAGGAAATTGCATCGCATTGTCTGAGTAGGTGTCATTCTATTCT
GGGGGGTGGGGTGGGGCAGGACAGCAAGGGGGAGGATTGGGAAGACAATAGCAGGCATGCTGGGGATGCG
GTGGGCTCTATGGCTTCTGAGGCGGAAAGAACCAGCTGGGGCTCTAGGGGGTATCCCC
[124 nt withheld, positions 2229-2352]
C
[91 nt withheld, positions 2354-2444]
A
[49 nt withheld, positions 2446-2494]
CCTTTGACGTTGGAGTCCACGTTCTTT
[37 nt withheld, positions 2522-2558]
ACCCTATCTCGGTCTATTCTTTTGATTTATAAGGGATTTTGCCGATTTCGGCCTATTGGTTAAAAAATGA
GCTGATTTAACAAAAATTTAACGCGAATTAATTCTGTGGAATGTGTGTCAGTTAGGGTGTGGAAAGTCCC
CAGGCTCCCCAGCAGGCAGAAGTATGCAAAGCATGCATCTCAATTAGTCAGCAACCAGGTGTGGAAAGTC
CCCAGGCTCCCCAGCAGGCAGAAGTATGCAAAGCATGCATCTCAATTAGTCAGCAACCATAGTCCCGCCC
CTAACTCCGCCCATCCCGCCCCTAACTCCGCCCAGTTCCGCCCATTCTCCGCCCCATGGCTGACTAATTT
TTTTTATTTATGCAGAGGCCGAGGCCGCCTCTGCCTCTGAGCTATTCCAGAAGTAGTGAGGAGGCTTTTT
TGGAGGCCTAGGCTTTTGCAAAAAGCTCCCGGGAGCTTGTATATCCATTTTCGGATCTGATCAAGAGACA
GGATGAGGATCGTTTCGCATGATTGAACAAGATGGATTGCACGCAGGTTCTCCGGCCGCTTGGGTGGAGA
GGCTATTCGGCTATGACTGGGCACAACAGACAATCGGCTGCTCTGATGCCGCCGTGTTCCGGCTGTCAGC
GCAGGGGCGCCCGGTTCTTTTTGTCAAGACCGACCTGTCCGGTGCCCTGAATGAACTGCAGGACGAGGCA
GCGCGGCTATCGTGGCTGGCCACGACGGGCGTTCCTTGCGCAGCTGTGCTCGACGTTGTCACTGAAGCGG
GAAGGGACTGGCTGCTATTGGGCGAAGTGCCGGGGCAGGATCTCCTGTCATCTCACCTTGCTCCTGCCGA
GAAAGTATCCATCATGGCTGATGCAATGCGGCGGCTGCATACGCTTGATCCGGCTACCTGCCCATTCGAC
CACCAAGCGAAACATCGCATCGAGCGAGCACGTACTCGGATGGAAGCCGGTCTTGTCGATCAGGATGATC
TGGACGAAGAGCATCAGGGGCTCGCGCCAGCCGAACTGTTCGCCAGGCTCAAGGCGCGCATGCCCGACGG
CGAGGATCTCGTCGTGACCCATGGCGATGCCTGCTTGCCGAATATCATGGTGGAAAATGGCCGCTTTTCT
GGATTCATCGACTGTGGCCGGCTGGGTGTGGCGGACCGCTATCAGGACATAGCGTTGGCTACCCGTGATA
TTGCTGAAGAGCTTGGCGGCGAATGGGCTGACCGCTTCCTCGTGCTTTACGGTATCGCCGCTCCCGATTC
GCAGCGCATCGCCTTCTATCGCCTTCTTGACGAGTTCTTCTGAGCGGGACTCTGGGGTTCGAAATGACCG
ACCAAGCGACGCCCAACCTGCCATCACGAGATTTCGATTCCACCGCCGCCTTCTATGAAAGGTTGGGCTT
CGGAATCGTTTTCCGGGACGCCGGCTGGATGATCCTCCAGCGCGGGGATCTCATGCTGGAGTTCTTCGCC
CACCCCAACTTGTTTATTGCAGCTTATAATGGTTACAAATAAAGCAATAGCATCACAAATTTCACAAATA
AAGCATTTTTTTCACTGCATTCTAGTTGTGGTTTGTCCAAACTCATCAATGTATCTTATCATGTCTGTAT
ACCGTCGACCTCTAGCTAGAGCTTGGCGTAATCATGGTCATAGCTGTTTCCTGTGTGAAATTGTTATCCG
CTCACAATTCCACACAACATACGAGCCGGAAGCATAAAGTGTAAAGCCTGGGGTGCCTAATGAGTGAGCT
AACTCACATTAATTGCGTTGCGCTCACTGCCCGCTTTCCAGTCGGGAAACCTGTCGTGCCAGCTGCATTA
ATGAATCGGCCAACGCGCGGGGAGAGGCGGTTTGCGTATTGGGCGCTCTTCCGCTTCCTCGCTCACTGAC
TCGCTGCGCTCGGTCGTTCGGCTGCGGCGAGCGGTATCAGCTCACTCAAAGGCGGTAATACGGTTATCCA
CAGAATCAGGGGATAACGCAGGAAAGAACATGTGAGCAAAAGGCCAGCAAAAGGCCAGGAACCGTAAAAA
GGCCGCGTTGCTGGCGTTTTTCCATAGGCTCCGCCCCCCTGACGAGCATCACAAAAATCGACGCTCAAGT
CAGAGGTGGCGAAACCCGACAGGACTATAAAGATACCAGGCGTTTCCCCCTGGAAGCTCCCTCGTGCGCT
CTCCTGTTCCGACCCTGCCGCTTACCGGATACCTGTCCGCCTTTCTCCCTTCGGGAAGCGTGGCGCTTTC
TCATAGCTCACGCTGTAGGTATCTCAGTTCGGTGTAGGTCGTTCGCTCCAAGCTGGGCTGTGTGCACGAA
CCCCCCGTTCAGCCCGACCGCTGCGCCTTATCCGGTAACTATCGTCTTGAGTCCAACCCGGTAAGACACG
ACTTATCGCCACTGGCAGCAGCCACTGGTAACAGGATTAGCAGAGCGAGGTATGTAGGCGGTGCTACAGA
GTTCTTGAAGTGGTGGCCTAACTACGGCTACACTAGAAGAACAGTATTTGGTATCTGCGCTCTGCTGAAG
CCAGTTACCTTCGGAAAAAGAGTTGGTAGCTCTTGATCCGGCAAACAAACCACCGCTGGTAGCGGTGGTT
TTTTTGTTTGCAAGCAGCAGATTACGCGCAGAAAAAAAGGATCTCAAGAAGATCCTTTGATCTTTTCTAC
GGGGTCTGACGCTCAGTGGAACGAAAACTCACGTTAAGGGATTTTGGTCATGAGATTATCAAAAAGGATC
TTCACCTAGATCCTTTTAAATTAAAAATGAAGTTTTAAATCAATCTAAAGTATATATGAGTAAACTTGGT
CTGACAGTTACCAATGCTTAATCAGTGAGGCACCTATCTCAGCGATCTGTCTATTTCGTTCATCCATAGT
TGCCTGACTCCCCGTCGTGTAGATAACTACGATACGGGAGGGCTTACCATCTGGCCCCAGTGCTGCAATG
ATACCGCGAGACCCACGCTCACCGGCTCCAGATTTATCAGCAATAAACCAGCCAGCCGGAAGGGCCGAGC
GCAGAAGTGGTCCTGCAACTTTATCCGCCTCCATCCAGTCTATTAATTGTTGCCGGGAAGCTAGAGTAAG
TAGTTCGCCAGTTAATAGTTTGCGCAACGTTGTTGCCATTGCTACAGGCATCGTGGTGTCACGCTCGTCG
TTTGGTATGGCTTCATTCAGCTCCGGTTCCCAACGATCAAGGCGAGTTACATGATCCCCCATGTTGTGCA
AAAAAGCGGTTAGCTCCTTCGGTCCTCCGATCGTTGTCAGAAGTAAGTTGGCCGCAGTGTTATCACTCAT
GGTTATGGCAGCACTGCATAATTCTCTTACTGTCATGCCATCCGTAAGATGCTTTTCTGTGACTGGTGAG
TACTCAACCAAGTCATTCTGAGAATAGTGTATGCGGCGACCGAGTTGCTCTTGCCCGGCGTCAATACGGG
ATAATACCGCGCCACATAGCAGAACTTTAAAAGTGCTCATCATTGGAAAACGTTCTTCGGGGCGAAAACT
CTCAAGGATCTTACCGCTGTTGAGATCCAGTTCGATGTAACCCACTCGTGCACCCAACTGATCTTCAGCA
TCTTTTACTTTCACCAGCGTTTCTGGGTGAGCAAAAACAGGAAGGCAAAATGCCGCAAAAAAGGGAATAA
GGGCGACACGGAAATGTTGAATACTCATACTCTTCCTTTTTCAATATTATTGAAGCATTTATCAGGGTTA
TTGTCTCATGAGCGGATACATATTTGAATGTATTTAGAAAAATAAACAAATAGGGGTTCCGCGCACATTT
CCCCGAAAAGTGCCACCTGACGTC
